Addgene plasmid #21716: PAP-delta10-cHIS
Depositing lab: Andrew Bohm. Depositing organization: Tufts University. Publication: Kinetic studies of yeast polyA polymerase indicate an induced fit mechanism for nucleotide specificity. Balbo PB, Meinke G, Bohm A. Biochemistry. 2005 May 31. 44(21):7777-86. 10.1021/bi050089r PubMed 15909992.
Backbone
  Vector backbone: Pet21b
  Backbone manufacturer: EMD Biosciences
  Backbone size w/o insert (bp): 5400
  Vector type: Bacterial Expression
Growth in bacteria
  Bacterial resistance: Ampicillin, 100 μg/mL
  Growth temperature: 37°C
  Growth strain: DH5alpha
  Copy number: High Copy
Gene/Insert
  Gene/Insert name: polyA polymerase (alt name: Pap1)
  Species: S. cerevisiae (budding yeast)
  Insert size (bp): 1500
  Mutation: 30 amino acids off the c terminus
  Entrez Gene: PAP1 (a.k.a. YKR002W)
  Tag / fusion protein: HIS (C terminal on insert)
  Cloning method: Restriction Enzyme; 5′ cloning site NdeI (unknown if destroyed); 3′ cloning site XhoI (unknown if destroyed)
  Sequencing primers: 5′ T7; 3′ T7-term
Terms and licenses: Academic/Nonprofit Terms; Industry Terms: Not Available to Industry
Depositor comments: See attached purification scheme
How to cite: PAP-delta10-cHIS was a gift from Andrew Bohm (Addgene plasmid # 21716 ; http://n2t.net/addgene:21716 ; RRID:Addgene_21716)
