[The description below was written by a language model from this plasmid's Addgene catalogue record.]
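Description:
PAP-delta10-cHIS is a bacterial expression plasmid built on the pET21b backbone (about 5.4 kb without insert) for producing a truncated form of Saccharomyces cerevisiae poly(A) polymerase (Pap1, the product of PAP1/YKR002W) in E. coli. It carries ampicillin resistance for selection and is recorded as a high-copy plasmid maintained in a standard cloning strain. No feature table accompanies the record, so the regulatory elements are not itemised. However, pET21-series vectors generally drive expression from a T7 promoter with a lac operator and end in a T7 terminator, which agrees with the T7 and T7-terminator sequencing primers listed. Such vectors need a host that supplies T7 RNA polymerase for protein production.

The insert of roughly 1.5 kb was cloned between the NdeI and XhoI sites. In pET21b this arrangement typically places the start codon at the NdeI site and lets the coding sequence read through XhoI into the vector-encoded histidine tag, matching the C-terminal His tag noted in the record. The recorded mutation is a deletion of 30 amino acids from the C terminus. The "delta10" in the plasmid name does not obviously correspond to this number, and the record does not explain the discrepancy.

The associated publication covers kinetic studies of yeast poly(A) polymerase and its nucleotide specificity, and the depositor refers to an attached purification scheme. The construct therefore appears intended for recombinant overexpression and affinity purification of the enzyme for biochemical and mechanistic work.
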