>Addgene plasmid #21716 | PAP-delta10-cHIS | addgene partial sequence | sequence record 27403 | 21716 with T7-term
GTTAGCAGCCGGATCTCAGTGGTGGTGGTGGTGGTGCTCGAGATTCTTCCTTTTACTCTTCTTTGATGGT
CTCTTTTCATTTTCATCGAAAACTTCATCTGGCAAATCGTAACCCTTTACGAAGCGGAGGGCTAGATTGA
ATACTTTGTGGTCACCATAATCCTCATTGAAACTTCGACATAAATTCACAAATTCAGTGCAGGGAATGTG
AATGTCAACTTTTTCCTTTTTGTTTTCAATATTAAAGTCAAGGCCTATGTACATGGTGCTTAAATATGCC
TTTGGTGCATCTTTAATACTTTCTTCCTCTTTATTTTCATCTGTTACCAGTTTAAGGGCGTTCAGTGCTG
TCTCAGTTTTATGACTACCGTATTTGTCTTGAATCATTTCATAGTCATCCTCGGTTGGACAACAATAACT
ACTTTCAAAGGGTTTGGTGAAAGGATGTGCAATTTTTATTCCAGCTAACACCTCCAGTTTCATAACTAGA
AGCCTTACCTTACTTTCAACAAGACCACTCCATTTTAAATGCTGCTCGTCACTGCCCCTTGTATATGCAG
TAATTTCTAAATAGAACTTGTATCGAAAGAAAAAATCGTTTTTTTC
